Addgene plasmid #64611: Stat3 (A662C,N664C,V667L)-pcw107-V5
Purpose: when used to produce lentivirus, express physiological levels of insert
Depositing lab: David Sabatini & Kris Wood. Depositing organization: Whitehead Institute for Biomedical Research. Publication: Systematic identification of signaling pathways with potential to confer anticancer drug resistance. Martz CA, Ottina KA, Singleton KR, Jasper JS, Wardell SE, Peraza-Penton A, Anderson GR, Winter PS, Wang T, Alley HM, Kwong LN, Cooper ZA, Tetzlaff M, Chen PL, Rathmell JC, Flaherty KT, Wargo JA, McDonnell DP, Sabatini DM, Wood KC. Sci Signal. 2014 Dec 23;7(357):ra121. doi: 10.1126/scisignal.aaa1877. PubMed 25538079.
Backbone
  Vector backbone: pcw107 (V5)
  Backbone manufacturer: John Doench/Kathleen Ottina
  Backbone size w/o insert (bp): 9240
  Vector type: Lentiviral
  Selectable markers: Puromycin
Growth in bacteria
  Bacterial resistance: Ampicillin, 100 μg/mL
  Growth temperature: 37°C
  Growth strain: Stbl3
  Copy number: Unknown
Gene/Insert
  Gene/Insert name: STAT3 (alt name: NM_139276.2)
  Species: H. sapiens (human)
  Insert size (bp): 2313
  Mutation: A662C, N664C, V667L
  Entrez Gene: STAT3 (a.k.a. ADMIO, ADMIO1, APRF, HIES)
  Promoter: PGK
  Tag / fusion protein: V5 (C terminal on backbone)
  Cloning method: Gateway Cloning
  Sequencing primers: 5′ hPGK-F; 3′ WPRE-R
Resource information
  A portion of this plasmid was derived from a plasmid made by: Linzhao Cheng (Addgene plasmid # 24983)
Terms and licenses: Academic/Nonprofit Terms; Industry Terms: Not Available to Industry
Depositor comments: CAGA (N-term barcode, 17 nt upstream of CDS start). Working name: CTK-D2-V5
How to cite: Stat3 (A662C,N664C,V667L)-pcw107-V5 was a gift from David Sabatini & Kris Wood (Addgene plasmid # 64611)
