[The description below was written by a language model from this plasmid's Addgene catalogue record.]
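Description:
Stat3 (A662C,N664C,V667L)-pcw107-V5 is a lentiviral expression plasmid built on the pcw107 (V5) backbone, which is about 9.2 kb without insert. It is propagated in bacteria under ampicillin selection, and the record lists a recombination-deficient strain (Stbl3), as is usual for plasmids carrying lentiviral repeats. The copy number is not recorded. Transduced mammalian cells can be selected with puromycin. No feature table is available for this entry, so the origin of replication, the LTRs and packaging elements, and the promoter driving the puromycin marker are not stated. The use of a WPRE-directed reverse sequencing primer implies that a woodchuck hepatitis virus post-transcriptional regulatory element lies downstream of the insert, where it would enhance transcript expression.

The payload is a roughly 2.3 kb human STAT3 coding sequence introduced by Gateway recombination and carrying three substitutions, A662C, N664C and V667L. The paired cysteine substitutions at 662 and 664 correspond to the well-known constitutively active "STAT3-C" form, in which the cysteines promote dimerisation without upstream phosphorylation signalling. The record itself does not describe the functional effect of the mutations. Expression is driven by the PGK promoter, a moderate-strength constitutive promoter, which fits the stated aim of producing physiological levels of the insert after lentiviral delivery. The backbone supplies a C-terminal V5 epitope tag for detection. A short four-nucleotide barcode sits 17 nt upstream of the coding sequence start. The associated work concerns the systematic identification of signalling pathways that can confer resistance to anticancer drugs, so the construct presumably serves as a pathway-activating reagent in that collection, with the barcode available for identification.
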