>Addgene plasmid #64611 | Stat3 (A662C,N664C,V667L)-pcw107-V5 | addgene partial sequence | sequence record 110643 | hPGK-F 5'-GTGTTCCGCATTCTGCAAG-3'
TCACCGACCTCTCTCCCCAGGGGCTAGCATCGATGGATCAACAAGTTTGTACAAAAAAGTTGGCCAGAGC
GGCGGCGGCACCATGGCCCAATGGAATCAGCTACAGCAGCTTGACACACGGTACCTGGAGCAGCTCCATC
AGCTCTACAGTGACAGCTTCCCAATGGAGCTGCGGCAGTTTCTGGCCCCTTGGATTGAGAGTCAAGATTG
GGCATATGCGGCCAGCAAAGAATCACATGCCACTTTGGTGTTTCATAATCTCCTGGGAGAGATTGACCAG
CAGTATAGCCGCTTCCTGCAAGAGTCGAATGTTCTCTATCAGCACAATCTACGAAGAATCAAGCAGTTTC
TTCAGAGCAGGTATCTTGAGAAGCCAATGGAGATTGCCCGGATTGTGGCCCGGTGCCTGTGGGAAGAATC
ACGCCTTCTACAGACTGCAGCCACTGCGGCCCAGCAAGGGGGCCAGGCCAACCACCCCACAGCAGCCGTG
GTGACGGAGAAGCAGCAGATGCTGGAGCAGCACCTTCAGGATGTCCGGAAGAGAGTGCAGGATCTAGAAC
AGAAAATGAAAGTGGTAGAGAATCTCCAGGATGACTTTGATTTCAACTATAAAACCCTCAAGAGTCAAGG
AGACATGCAAGATCTGAATGGAAACAACCAGTCAGTGACCAGGCAGAAGATGCAGCAGCTGGAACAGATG
CTCACTGCGCTGGACCAGATGCGGAGAAGCATCGTGAGTGAGCTGGC
