>Addgene plasmid #64611 | Stat3 (A662C,N664C,V667L)-pcw107-V5 | addgene partial sequence | sequence record 110644 | WPRE-R 5'-CATAGCGTAAAAGGAGCAACA-3'
TCCAGAGGTTGATTGTCGACTTAACGCGGTCATTACTACGTAGAATCGAGACCGAGGAGAGGGTTAGGGA
TAGGCTTACCACCGGTAACCACTTTGTACAAGAAAGTTGGCAACATGGGGGAGGTAGCGCACTCCGAGGT
CAACTCCATGTCAAAGGTGAGGGACTCAAACTGCCCTCCTGCTGAGGGTTCAGCACCTTCACCATTATTT
CCAAACTGCATCAATGAATCTAAAGTGCGGGGGGACATCGGCAGGTCAATGGTATTGCTGCAGGTCGTTG
GTGTCACACAGATAAACTTGGTCTTCAGGTATGGGGCAGCGCTACCTGGGTCAGCTTCAGGATGCTCCTG
GCTCTCTGGCCGACAATACTTTCCGAATGCCTCCTCCTTGGGAATGTCAGGATAGAGATAGACCAGTGGA
GACAACAGGATACAGGTACAATCCATGATCTTATAGCCCATGATGATTTCAGCAAATGACATGTTGTTCA
GCTGCTGCTTTGTGTATGGTTCCACGGACTGGATCTGGGTCTTACCGCTGATGTCCTTCTCCACCCAAGT
GAAAGTGACGCCTCCTTCTTTGCTGCTTTCACTGAATCTTAGCAGGAAGGTGCCTGGAGGCTTAGTGCTC
AAGATGGCCCGCTCCCGCTCCTTACTGATAAAGCCCATGATGTACCCTTCGTTCCAAAGGGCCAGGATGT
AC
